>Addgene plasmid #136746 | pISH-Olfr1508 | addgene full sequence | sequence record 273444 | Addgene NGS Result
ACCTACACCGAACTGAGATACCTACAGCGTGAGCTATGAGAAAGCGCCACGCTTCCCGAAGGGAGAAAGG
CGGACAGGTATCCGGTAAGCGGCAGGGTCGGAACAGGAGAGCGCACGAGGGAGCTTCCAGGGGGAAACGC
CTGGTATCTTTATAGTCCTGTCGGGTTTCGCCACCTCTGACTTGAGCGTCGATTTTTGTGATGCTCGTCA
GGGGGGCGGAGCCTATGGAAAAACGCCAGCAACGCGGCCTTTTTACGGTTCCTGGCCTTTTGCTGGCCTT
TTGCTCACATGTTCTTTCCTGCGTTATCCCCTGATTCTGTGGATAACCGTATTACCGCCTTTGAGTGAGC
TGATACCGCTCGCCGCAGCCGAACGACCGAGCGCAGCGAGTCAGTGAGCGAGGAAGCGGAAGAGCGCCCA
ATACGCAAACCGCCTCTCCCCGCGCGTTGGCCGATTCATTAATGCAGCTGGCACGACAGGTTTCCCGACT
GGAAAGCGGGCAGTGAGCGCAACGCAATTAATGTGAGTTAGCTCACTCATTAGGCACCCCAGGCTTTACA
CTTTATGCTTCCGGCTCGTATGTTGTGTGGAATTGTGAGCGGATAACAATTTCACACAGGAAACAGCTAT
GACCATGATTACGCCAAGCTATTTAGGTGACACTATAGAATACTCAAGCTATGCATCCAACGCGTTGGGA
GCTCTCCCATATGGTCGACCTGCAGGCGGCCGCGAATTCACTAGTGATTAATGCTGGGATGACAACCATG
TGTAGGCATTTTCTCTTTTATAAATATGTAGAGGCACAATTCTTTGTTTACCAATTCCATTTGTCACACA
CCTCTTTGCTGTGCTGCAGGCCACCCCAGAGAAATTAAAGGTGCTGGGTATAGACCATGTACTCAAGATG
GTGTTCTCTTTCAGCATTTGAAGCAACATCAAGTGATTATTAGTAGTTTGGAAATATATGCTTAGTTGGG
TTAGTTCTCTACATAATAAATAGAACAATCTAGACACAGTGGTTCATGCCTGTAACTCTAGTGTCTGAAA
CTTAAAGGCAAGAGGATCAGGAATTTAAGGCCAGACTGAGCTACATGAAAGTTTGGCAACCAGAAGAGTA
AGCTCTGCAGTGGTGGCATACACCTTTAATCCCAGAACATGGGAGGCAAAGGTCAGCCTGGTCTTTAGAG
CAAGTTTCAGCACAGCCAAAAATCGAATTCCCGCGGCCGCCATGGCGGCCGGGAGCATGCGACGTCGGGC
CCAATTCGCCCTATAGTGAGTCGTATTACAATTCACTGGCCGTCGTTTTACAACGTCGTGACTGGGAAAA
CCCTGGCGTTACCCAACTTAATCGCCTTGCAGCACATCCCCCTTTCGCCAGCTGGCGTAATAGCGAAGAG
GCCCGCACCGATCGCCCTTCCCAACAGTTGCGCAGCCTGAATGGCGAATGG
[124 nt withheld, positions 1452-1575]
C
[91 nt withheld, positions 1577-1667]
A
[49 nt withheld, positions 1669-1717]
CCTTTGACGTTGGAGTCCACGTTCTTT
[37 nt withheld, positions 1745-1781]
ACCCTATCTCGGTCTATTCTTTTGATTTATAAGGGATTTTGCCGATTTCGGCCTATTGGTTAAAAAATGA
GCTGATTTAACAAAAATTTAACGCGAATTTTAACAAAATATTAACGCTTACAATTTCCTGATGCGGTATT
TTCTCCTTACGCATCTGTGCGGTATTTCACACCGCATCAGGTGGCACTTTTCGGGGAAATGTGCGCGGAA
CCCCTATTTGTTTATTTTTCTAAATACATTCAAATATGTATCCGCTCATGAGACAATAACCCTGATAAAT
GCTTCAATAATATTGAAAAAGGAAGAGTATGAGTATTCAACATTTCCGTGTCGCCCTTATTCCCTTTTTT
GCGGCATTTTGCCTTCCTGTTTTTGCTCACCCAGAAACGCTGGTGAAAGTAAAAGATGCTGAAGATCAGT
TGGGTGCACGAGTGGGTTACATCGAACTGGATCTCAACAGCGGTAAGATCCTTGAGAGTTTTCGCCCCGA
AGAACGTTTTCCAATGATGAGCACTTTTAAAGTTCTGCTATGTGGCGCGGTATTATCCCGTATTGACGCC
GGGCAAGAGCAACTCGGTCGCCGCATACACTATTCTCAGAATGACTTGGTTGAGTACTCACCAGTCACAG
AAAAGCATCTTACGGATGGCATGACAGTAAGAGAATTATGCAGTGCTGCCATAACCATGAGTGATAACAC
TGCGGCCAACTTACTTCTGACAACGATCGGAGGACCGAAGGAGCTAACCGCTTTTTTGCACAACATGGGG
GATCATGTAACTCGCCTTGATCGTTGGGAACCGGAGCTGAATGAAGCCATACCAAACGACGAGCGTGACA
CCACGATGCCTGTAGCAATGGCAACAACGTTGCGCAAACTATTAACTGGCGAACTACTTACTCTAGCTTC
CCGGCAACAATTAATAGACTGGATGGAGGCGGATAAAGTTGCAGGACCACTTCTGCGCTCGGCCCTTCCG
GCTGGCTGGTTTATTGCTGATAAATCTGGAGCCGGTGAGCGTGGGTCTCGCGGTATCATTGCAGCACTGG
GGCCAGATGGTAAGCCCTCCCGTATCGTAGTTATCTACACGACGGGGAGTCAGGCAACTATGGATGAACG
AAATAGACAGATCGCTGAGATAGGTGCCTCACTGATTAAGCATTGGTAACTGTCAGACCAAGTTTACTCA
TATATACTTTAGATTGATTTAAAACTTCATTTTTAATTTAAAAGGATCTAGGTGAAGATCCTTTTTGATA
ATCTCATGACCAAAATCCCTTAACGTGAGTTTTCGTTCCACTGAGCGTCAGACCCCGTAGAAAAGATCAA
AGGATCTTCTTGAGATCCTTTTTTTCTGCGCGTAATCTGCTGCTTGCAAACAAAAAAACCACCGCTACCA
GCGGTGGTTTGTTTGCCGGATCAAGAGCTACCAACTCTTTTTCCGAAGGTAACTGGCTTCAGCAGAGCGC
AGATACCAAATACTGTTCTTCTAGTGTAGCCGTAGTTAGGCCACCACTTCAAGAACTCTGTAGCACCGCC
TACATACCTCGCTCTGCTAATCCTGTTACCAGTGGCTGCTGCCAGTGGCGATAAGTCGTGTCTTACCGGG
TTGGACTCAAGACGATAGTTACCGGATAAGGCGCAGCGGTCGGGCTGAACGGGGGGTTCGTGCACACAGC
CCAGCTTGGAGCGAACG
Features (pLannotate 1.2.2; 13 found; start..end, strand, type, name):
    414..506     +  CDS            lacI (fragment): lac repressor; lacI; The lac repressor binds to the lac operator to inhibit transcription in E. coli. This inhibition can be relieved by adding lactose or isopropyl-β-D-thiogalactopyranoside (IPTG).
    519..540     +  protein_bind   CAP binding site: CAP binding activates transcription in the presence of cAMP. E. coli catabolite activator protein
    555..585     +  promoter       lac promoter: promoter for the E. coli lac operon
    593..609     +  protein_bind   lac operator: The lac repressor binds to the lac operator to inhibit transcription in E. coli. This inhibition can be relieved by adding lactose or isopropyl-β-D-thiogalactopyranoside (IPTG). lac repressor encoded by lacI
    651..669     +  promoter       SP6 promoter: promoter for bacteriophage SP6 RNA polymerase
    681..743     +  CDS            VESPI_VESMG (fragment): Experimental evidence at protein level: Swiss-Prot protein existence level 1. Shows contractile activity on isolated ileum smooth muscle. From Vespa magnifica (Hornet).
   1270..1288    -  promoter       T7 promoter: promoter for bacteriophage T7 RNA polymerase
   1291..1448    +  CDS            lacZα (fragment): LacZα fragment of β-galactosidase; lacZ fragment
   1452..1880    +  rep_origin     f1 ori (sequence partly withheld): f1 bacteriophage origin of replication; arrow indicates direction of (+) strand synthesis
   1908..1958    -  misc_feature   bom (fragment): basis of mobility region from pBR322
   1985..2089    +  promoter       AmpR promoter: bla
   2090..2950    +  CDS            AmpR: β-lactamase; bla; confers resistance to ampicillin, carbenicillin, and related antibiotics
   3121..231     +  rep_origin     ori (across the origin): high-copy-number ColE1/pMB1/pBR322/pUC origin of replication
