[The description below was written by a language model from this plasmid's Addgene catalogue record and pLannotate feature annotations shown in this document.]
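Description:
pISH-Olfr1508 is a small (about 3.5 kb) bacterial plasmid built on the pGEM-T Easy cloning backbone and intended as an in vitro transcription template for making riboprobes against the mouse odorant receptor gene Olfr1508 (current symbol Or4e1, also known as MOR244-2). It is propagated in E. coli at high copy number from a ColE1/pUC-type origin and selected with ampicillin through the β-lactamase (AmpR) gene and its own promoter. An f1 phage origin is also present, a standard backbone element that allows single-stranded DNA production.

The payload is a fragment of mouse Olfr1508 chosen as an in situ hybridization probe. The annotation does not label the insert itself, but it lies in the roughly 600 bp interval between the SP6 promoter and the oppositely oriented T7 promoter, which converge on the cloning site. This arrangement lets either strand be transcribed with the corresponding phage RNA polymerase to give antisense (detecting) or sense (control) labelled RNA. The record does not state the orientation of the insert, so it is not clear which promoter yields the antisense probe, nor does it give the exact gene region covered or the cloning method. The surrounding lac promoter, operator, CAP site and lacZα fragments are remnants of the backbone's blue/white screening cassette, interrupted by the insert. The short hit to a hornet peptide within the insert region is almost certainly a spurious annotation match. According to the record, the plasmid serves to detect Olfr1508 transcripts by in situ hybridization, in the context of work on the zonal pattern of odorant receptor gene choice in the mouse main olfactory epithelium.
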