Addgene plasmid #136746: pISH-Olfr1508
Purpose: Template to synthesize riboprobes for in situ hybridization (ISH) for Olfr1508
Depositing lab: Peter Mombaerts. Depositing organization: Max Planck Research Unit for Neurogenetics. Publication: The Zonal Organization of Odorant Receptor Gene Choice in the Main Olfactory Epithelium of the Mouse. Zapiec B, Mombaerts P. Cell Rep. 2020 Mar 24;30(12):4220-4234.e5. doi: 10.1016/j.celrep.2020.02.110. PubMed 32209480.
Backbone
  Vector backbone: pGEM-T-Easy
  Vector type: in situ probe
Growth in bacteria
  Bacterial resistance: Ampicillin, 100 μg/mL
  Growth temperature: 37°C
  Growth strain: DH5alpha
  Copy number: High Copy
Gene/Insert
  Gene/Insert name: Olfr1508
  Species: M. musculus (mouse)
  Mutation: ISH Probe insert
  Entrez Gene: Or4e1 (a.k.a. MOR244-2, MOR244-4, Mor10, Olfr1508, Or10)
  Cloning method: Unknown
Terms and licenses: Academic/Nonprofit Terms; Industry Terms: Not Available to Industry
Depositor comments: ISH probe for mouse gene: Olfr1508 aka MOR244-2
How to cite: pISH-Olfr1508 was a gift from Peter Mombaerts (Addgene plasmid # 136746 ; http://n2t.net/addgene:136746 ; RRID:Addgene_136746)
