>Addgene plasmid #136746 | pISH-Olfr1508 | depositor partial sequence | sequence record 263973 | M13f for insert
GGGCGATTGGGCCCGACGTCGCATGCTCCCGGCCGCCATGGCGGCCGCGGGAATTCGATTTTTGGCTGTG
CTGAAACTTGCTCTAAAGACCAGGCTGACCTTTGCCTCCCATGTTCTGGGATTAAAGGTGTATGCCACCA
CTGCAGAGCTTACTCTTCTGGTTGCCAAACTTTCATGTAGCTCAGTCTGGCCTTAAATTCCTGATCCTCT
TGCCTTTAAGTTTCAGACACTAGAGTTACAGGCATGAACCACTGTGTCTAGATTGTTCTATTTATTATGT
AGAGAACTAACCCAACTAAGCATATATTTCCAAACTACTAATAATCACTTGATGTTGCTTCAAATGCTGA
AAGAGAACACCATCTTGAGTACATGGTCTATACCCAGCACCTTTAATTTCTCTGGGGTGGCCTGCAGCAC
AGCAAAGAGGTGTGTGACAAATGGAATTGGTAAACAAAGAATTGTGCCTCTACATATTTATAAAAGAGAA
AATGCCTACACATGGTTGTCATCCCAGCATTAATCACTAGTGAATTCGCGGCCGCCTGCAGGTCGACCAT
ATGGGAGAGCTCCCAACGCGTTGGATGCATAGCTTGAGTATTCTATAGTGTCACCTAAATAGCTTGGCGT
AATCATGGTCATAGCTGTTTCCTGTGTGAAATTGTTATCCGCTCACAATTCCACACAACATACGAGCCGG
AAGCATAAAGTGTAAAGCCTGGGGTGCCTAATGAGTGAGCTAACTCACATTAATTGCGTTGCGCTCACTG
CCCGCTTTCCAGTCGGGAAACCTGTCGTGCCAGCTGCATTAATGAATCGGCCAACGCGCGGGGAGAGGCG
GTTTGCGTATTGGGCGCTCTTCCGCTTCCTCGCTCACTGACTCGCTGCGCTCGGTCGTTCGGCTGCGGCG
AGCGGTATCAGCTCACTCAAAGGCGGTAATACGGTTATCCACAGAATCAGGGGATAACGCAGGAAAGAAC
ATGTGAGCAAAAGGCCAGCAAAAGGCCAGGAACCGTAAAAAGGCCGCGTTGCTGGCGTTTTTCCATAGGC
TCCGCCCCCCTGACGAGCATCACAAAAATCGACGCTCAAGTCAGAGGTGGCGAAACCCGACAGGACTATA
AAGAWACCAGGCGTTTCCCCCTGGAAGCTCCCTCGTGC
